>Addgene plasmid #167344 | pcDNA3.1-3XHA-Zmat3R99Q | addgene full sequence | sequence record 333102 | Addgene NGS Result
GACGGATCGGGAGATCTCCCGATCCCCTATGGTGCACTCTCAGTACAATCTGCTCTGATGCCGCATAGTT
AAGCCAGTATCTGCTCCCTGCTTGTGTGTTGGAGGTCGCTGAGTAGTGCGCGAGCAAAATTTAAGCTACA
ACAAGGCAAGGCTTGACCGACAATTGCATGAAGAATCTGCTTAGGGTTAGGCGTTTTGCGCTGCTTCGCG
ATGTACGGGCCAGATATACGCGTTGACATTGATTATTGACTAGTTATTAATAGTAATCAATTACGGGGTC
ATTAGTTCATAGCCCATATATGGAGTTCCGCGTTACATAACTTACGGTAAATGGCCCGCCTGGCTGACCG
CCCAACGACCCCCGCCCATTGACGTCAATAATGACGTATGTTCCCATAGTAACGCCAATAGGGACTTTCC
ATTGACGTCAATGGGTGGAGTATTTACGGTAAACTGCCCACTTGGCAGTACATCAAGTGTATCATATGCC
AAGTACGCCCCCTATTGACGTCAATGACGGTAAATGGCCCGCCTGGCATTATGCCCAGTACATGACCTTA
TGGGACTTTCCTACTTGGCAGTACATCTACGTATTAGTCATCGCTATTACCATGGTGATGCGGTTTTGGC
AGTACATCAATGGGCGTGGATAGCGGTTTGACTCACGGGGATTTCCAAGTCTCCACCCCATTGACGTCAA
TGGGAGTTCGTTTTGGCACCAAAATCAACGGGACTTTCCAAAATGTCGTAACAACTCCGCCCCATTGACG
CAAATGGGCGGTAGGCGTGTACGGTGGGAGGTCTATATAAGCAGAGCTCTCTGGCTAACTAGAGAACCCA
CTGCTTACTGGCTTATCGAAATTAATACGACTCACTATAGGGAGACCCAAGCTGGCTAGTTAAGCTTGGT
ACCGAGCTCGGATCCACTAGTCCAGTGTGGTGGAATTCTGCAGATAAACGCCACCATGGGGCAACAAGGA
TACCCGTATGATGTTCCGGATTACGCTGGCTACCCATACGACGTCCCAGACTACGCTGGCTACCCATACG
ACGTCCCAGACTACGCTCAAGGAGTGCGGCCGCGGGGGCGCGCCATTCTTTTGCAGCAGGTCTGGCTTCC
TTTACCTAATCGGCCTTCAACCTCTCCTCCTATGTCAGTGGCTGCCAGGTCCACAAGGACCTTGCAGCTC
CCGCCACAGAAGGCTTTTGGGCAGGAAGCATCCTTGCCTCTGGCAGGGGAAGAGGATTTAGCTAAGAGAG
GGGAGCCAGACTCTGCCCTGGAGGAGCTGTGTAAGCCCCTCTTCTGCAAACTCTGCAATGTCACCTTGAA
CTCCGCTCAGCAAGCCCAGGCACACTATCAGGGTAAAAACCATGGCAAGAAACTACAAAATTATTACGCA
GCTAACAGCTGTCCTCCTCCAGCCAGGGTGAGCAGCGTGGTGGCAGAGCCTGTAGCCACACCCCTCGTTC
CTGTCCCTCCGCAGGTGGGCTCCTGCAAGCCAGGGGGCAGGGTGATCCTGGCTACAGAGAATGACTACTG
TAAGCTGTGCGATGCCTCCTTCAGCTCCCCTGCCGTGGCACAGGCGCACTACCAGGGGAAGAACCATGCC
AAGAGACTCCGTCTGGCCGAAGCTCAGAGTCACTCATTCTCGGACTCCGCAGAGGCAGGGCAACGGCGGA
CTCGGAAAGAAGGGAGTGAATTTAAGATGGTGGCCACCAGGAGGAATATGAATCCAGTCCAGAGCAATTC
AGGCCCTTACTTCAATGCCCGCTCCCGGCAGAGGATCCCGCGAGATCTCGCCATGTGCGTGACTCCAAGT
GGCCAGTTTTACTGCTCCATGTGTAACGTTGGGGCTGGCGAAGAGGTGGAGTTCCGGCAGCATCTAGAGA
GCAAGCAGCACAAAAGCAAGGTGTCCGAGCAGCGGTACAGGAGCGAGATGGAGAACCTGGGCTACGTTCA
GTGATTAATTAAGTCTAGAGTCGAGTCTAGAGGGCCCGCGGTTCGAACAAAAACTCATCTCAGAAGAGGA
TCTGAATATGCATACCGGTCATCATCACCATCACCATTGAGTTTAAACCCGCTGATCAGCCTCGACTGTG
CCTTCTAGTTGCCAGCCATCTGTTGTTTGCCCCTCCCCCGTGCCTTCCTTGACCCTGGAAGGTGCCACTC
CCACTGTCCTTTCCTAATAAAATGAGGAAATTGCATCGCATTGTCTGAGTAGGTGTCATTCTATTCTGGG
GGGTGGGGTGGGGCAGGACAGCAAGGGGGAGGATTGGGAAGACAATAGCAGGCATGCTGGGGATGCGGTG
GGCTCTATGGCTTCTGAGGCGGAAAGAACCAGCTGGGGCTCTAGGGGGTATCCCC
[124 nt withheld, positions 2366-2489]
C
[91 nt withheld, positions 2491-2581]
A
[49 nt withheld, positions 2583-2631]
CCTTTGACGTTGGAGTCCACGTTCTTT
[37 nt withheld, positions 2659-2695]
ACCCTATCTCGGTCTATTCTTTTGATTTATAAGGGATTTTGCCGATTTCGGCCTATTGGTTAAAAAATGA
GCTGATTTAACAAAAATTTAACGCGAATTAATTCTGTGGAATGTGTGTCAGTTAGGGTGTGGAAAGTCCC
CAGGCTCCCCAGCAGGCAGAAGTATGCAAAGCATGCATCTCAATTAGTCAGCAACCAGGTGTGGAAAGTC
CCCAGGCTCCCCAGCAGGCAGAAGTATGCAAAGCATGCATCTCAATTAGTCAGCAACCATAGTCCCGCCC
CTAACTCCGCCCATCCCGCCCCTAACTCCGCCCAGTTCCGCCCATTCTCCGCCCCATGGCTGACTAATTT
TTTTTATTTATGCAGAGGCCGAGGCCGCCTCTGCCTCTGAGCTATTCCAGAAGTAGTGAGGAGGCTTTTT
TGGAGGCCTAGGCTTTTGCAAAAAGCTCCCGGGAGCTTGTATATCCATTTTCGGATCTGATCAAGAGACA
GGATGAGGATCGTTTCGCATGATTGAACAAGATGGATTGCACGCAGGTTCTCCGGCCGCTTGGGTGGAGA
GGCTATTCGGCTATGACTGGGCACAACAGACAATCGGCTGCTCTGATGCCGCCGTGTTCCGGCTGTCAGC
GCAGGGGCGCCCGGTTCTTTTTGTCAAGACCGACCTGTCCGGTGCCCTGAATGAACTGCAGGACGAGGCA
GCGCGGCTATCGTGGCTGGCCACGACGGGCGTTCCTTGCGCAGCTGTGCTCGACGTTGTCACTGAAGCGG
GAAGGGACTGGCTGCTATTGGGCGAAGTGCCGGGGCAGGATCTCCTGTCATCTCACCTTGCTCCTGCCGA
GAAAGTATCCATCATGGCTGATGCAATGCGGCGGCTGCATACGCTTGATCCGGCTACCTGCCCATTCGAC
CACCAAGCGAAACATCGCATCGAGCGAGCACGTACTCGGATGGAAGCCGGTCTTGTCGATCAGGATGATC
TGGACGAAGAGCATCAGGGGCTCGCGCCAGCCGAACTGTTCGCCAGGCTCAAGGCGCGCATGCCCGACGG
CGAGGATCTCGTCGTGACCCATGGCGATGCCTGCTTGCCGAATATCATGGTGGAAAATGGCCGCTTTTCT
GGATTCATCGACTGTGGCCGGCTGGGTGTGGCGGACCGCTATCAGGACATAGCGTTGGCTACCCGTGATA
TTGCTGAAGAGCTTGGCGGCGAATGGGCTGACCGCTTCCTCGTGCTTTACGGTATCGCCGCTCCCGATTC
GCAGCGCATCGCCTTCTATCGCCTTCTTGACGAGTTCTTCTGAGCGGGACTCTGGGGTTCGCGAAATGAC
CGACCAAGCGACGCCCAACCTGCCATCACGAGATTTCGATTCCACCGCCGCCTTCTATGAAAGGTTGGGC
TTCGGAATCGTTTTCCGGGACGCCGGCTGGATGATCCTCCAGCGCGGGGATCTCATGCTGGAGTTCTTCG
CCCACCCCAACTTGTTTATTGCAGCTTATAATGGTTACAAATAAAGCAATAGCATCACAAATTTCACAAA
TAAAGCATTTTTTTCACTGCATTCTAGTTGTGGTTTGTCCAAACTCATCAATGTATCTTATCATGTCTGT
ATACCGTCGACCTCTAGCTAGAGCTTGGCGTAATCATGGTCATAGCTGTTTCCTGTGTGAAATTGTTATC
CGCTCACAATTCCACACAACATACGAGCCGGAAGCATAAAGTGTAAAGCCTGGGGTGCCTAATGAGTGAG
CTAACTCACATTAATTGCGTTGCGCTCACTGCCCGCTTTCCAGTCGGGAAACCTGTCGTGCCAGCTGCAT
TAATGAATCGGCCAACGCGCGGGGAGAGGCGGTTTGCGTATTGGGCGCTCTTCCGCTTCCTCGCTCACTG
ACTCGCTGCGCTCGGTCGTTCGGCTGCGGCGAGCGGTATCAGCTCACTCAAAGGCGGTAATACGGTTATC
CACAGAATCAGGGGATAACGCAGGAAAGAACATGTGAGCAAAAGGCCAGCAAAAGGCCAGGAACCGTAAA
AAGGCCGCGTTGCTGGCGTTTTTCCATAGGCTCCGCCCCCCTGACGAGCATCACAAAAATCGACGCTCAA
GTCAGAGGTGGCGAAACCCGACAGGACTATAAAGATACCAGGCGTTTCCCCCTGGAAGCTCCCTCGTGCG
CTCTCCTGTTCCGACCCTGCCGCTTACCGGATACCTGTCCGCCTTTCTCCCTTCGGGAAGCGTGGCGCTT
TCTCATAGCTCACGCTGTAGGTATCTCAGTTCGGTGTAGGTCGTTCGCTCCAAGCTGGGCTGTGTGCACG
AACCCCCCGTTCAGCCCGACCGCTGCGCCTTATCCGGTAACTATCGTCTTGAGTCCAACCCGGTAAGACA
CGACTTATCGCCACTGGCAGCAGCCACTGGTAACAGGATTAGCAGAGCGAGGTATGTAGGCGGTGCTACA
GAGTTCTTGAAGTGGTGGCCTAACTACGGCTACACTAGAAGAACAGTATTTGGTATCTGCGCTCTGCTGA
AGCCAGTTACCTTCGGAAAAAGAGTTGGTAGCTCTTGATCCGGCAAACAAACCACCGCTGGTAGCGGTGG
TTTTTTTGTTTGCAAGCAGCAGATTACGCGCAGAAAAAAAGGATCTCAAGAAGATCCTTTGATCTTTTCT
ACGGGGTCTGACGCTCAGTGGAACGAAAACTCACGTTAAGGGATTTTGGTCATGAGATTATCAAAAAGGA
TCTTCACCTAGATCCTTTTAAATTAAAAATGAAGTTTTAAATCAATCTAAAGTATATATGAGTAAACTTG
GTCTGACAGTTACCAATGCTTAATCAGTGAGGCACCTATCTCAGCGATCTGTCTATTTCGTTCATCCATA
GTTGCCTGACTCCCCGTCGTGTAGATAACTACGATACGGGAGGGCTTACCATCTGGCCCCAGTGCTGCAA
TGATACCGCGAGACCCACGCTCACCGGCTCCAGATTTATCAGCAATAAACCAGCCAGCCGGAAGGGCCGA
GCGCAGAAGTGGTCCTGCAACTTTATCCGCCTCCATCCAGTCTATTAATTGTTGCCGGGAAGCTAGAGTA
AGTAGTTCGCCAGTTAATAGTTTGCGCAACGTTGTTGCCATTGCTACAGGCATCGTGGTGTCACGCTCGT
CGTTTGGTATGGCTTCATTCAGCTCCGGTTCCCAACGATCAAGGCGAGTTACATGATCCCCCATGTTGTG
CAAAAAAGCGGTTAGCTCCTTCGGTCCTCCGATCGTTGTCAGAAGTAAGTTGGCCGCAGTGTTATCACTC
ATGGTTATGGCAGCACTGCATAATTCTCTTACTGTCATGCCATCCGTAAGATGCTTTTCTGTGACTGGTG
AGTACTCAACCAAGTCATTCTGAGAATAGTGTATGCGGCGACCGAGTTGCTCTTGCCCGGCGTCAATACG
GGATAATACCGCGCCACATAGCAGAACTTTAAAAGTGCTCATCATTGGAAAACGTTCTTCGGGGCGAAAA
CTCTCAAGGATCTTACCGCTGTTGAGATCCAGTTCGATGTAACCCACTCGTGCACCCAACTGATCTTCAG
CATCTTTTACTTTCACCAGCGTTTCTGGGTGAGCAAAAACAGGAAGGCAAAATGCCGCAAAAAAGGGAAT
AAGGGCGACACGGAAATGTTGAATACTCATACTCTTCCTTTTTCAATATTATTGAAGCATTTATCAGGGT
TATTGTCTCATGAGCGGATACATATTTGAATGTATTTAGAAAAATAAACAAATAGGGGTTCCGCGCACAT
TTCCCCGAAAAGTGCCACCTGACGTC
Features (pLannotate 1.2.2; 21 found; start..end, strand, type, name):
     28..80      -  misc_feature   bom (fragment): basis of mobility region from pBR322
    235..614     +  enhancer       CMV enhancer: human cytomegalovirus immediate early enhancer
    687..704     -  promoter       CMV promoter (fragment): human cytomegalovirus (CMV) immediate early promoter
    767..818     +  promoter       CMVd2 promoter: truncated human cytomegalovirus (CMV) immediate early promoter that yields moderately reduced expression relative to the full-length promoter
    814..847     +  LTR            5' LTR (truncated) (fragment): truncated 5' long terminal repeat (LTR) from HIV-1
    863..881     +  promoter       T7 promoter: promoter for bacteriophage T7 RNA polymerase
   1095..1961    +  CDS            Zmat3: ZMAT3_MOUSE - Also known as Pag608 From Mus musculus (Mouse).
   2096..2320    +  polyA_signal   bGH poly(A) signal: bovine growth hormone polyadenylation signal
   2324..2345    +  promoter       SV40 promoter (fragment): SV40 enhancer and early promoter
   2366..2794    +  rep_origin     f1 ori (sequence partly withheld): f1 bacteriophage origin of replication; arrow indicates direction of (+) strand synthesis
   2808..3137    +  promoter       SV40 promoter: SV40 enhancer and early promoter
   3204..3995    +  CDS            neo: KKA2_KLEPN - Also known as kan, nptII. Experimental evidence at protein level: Swiss-Prot protein existence level 1. Resistance to kanamycin, neomycin, paromomycin, ribostamycin, butirosin and gentamicin B. From Klebsiella pneumoniae.
   4021..4179    +  CDS            ble (fragment): BLE_KLEPN - Experimental evidence at protein level: Swiss-Prot protein existence level 1. Binding protein with a strong affinity to the bleomycin family of antibiotics. Binds to CL990; an antimitotic-antibiotic compound. From Klebsiella pneumoniae.
   4174..4295    +  polyA_signal   SV40 poly(A) signal: SV40 polyadenylation signal
   4368..4384    -  protein_bind   lac operator: The lac repressor binds to the lac operator to inhibit transcription in E. coli. This inhibition can be relieved by adding lactose or isopropyl-β-D-thiogalactopyranoside (IPTG). lac repressor encoded by lacI
   4392..4422    -  promoter       lac promoter: promoter for the E. coli lac operon
   4437..4458    -  protein_bind   CAP binding site: CAP binding activates transcription in the presence of cAMP. E. coli catabolite activator protein
   4471..4563    -  CDS            lacI (fragment): lac repressor; lacI; The lac repressor binds to the lac operator to inhibit transcription in E. coli. This inhibition can be relieved by adding lactose or isopropyl-β-D-thiogalactopyranoside (IPTG).
   4746..5334    -  rep_origin     ori: high-copy-number ColE1/pMB1/pBR322/pUC origin of replication
   5505..6365    -  CDS            AmpR: β-lactamase; bla; confers resistance to ampicillin, carbenicillin, and related antibiotics
   6366..6470    -  promoter       AmpR promoter: bla
