[The description below was written by a language model from this plasmid's Addgene catalogue record and pLannotate feature annotations shown in this document.]
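Description:
pcDNA3.1-3XHA-Zmat3R99Q is a mammalian expression plasmid built on the pcDNA3.1 backbone that produces mouse Zmat3 (zinc finger matrin-type 3, also known as Wig1 or PAG608) carrying an arginine-to-glutamine substitution at residue 99 and an N-terminal triple HA epitope tag. It is propagated in E. coli through a high-copy ColE1/pUC-type origin and selected with ampicillin via the β-lactamase gene and its own promoter. An f1 origin is also present, which would allow single-stranded DNA production. For mammalian cells, the backbone carries a neomycin phosphotransferase gene driven by the SV40 enhancer/early promoter and terminated by an SV40 polyadenylation signal, the standard arrangement for G418 selection of stable transfectants.

The expression cassette uses the human CMV immediate early enhancer and promoter, followed by a T7 promoter that can serve for in vitro transcription or as a sequencing primer site. The Zmat3 coding sequence sits downstream, inserted between AscI and PacI sites that remain intact, and transcripts are terminated by the bovine growth hormone polyadenylation signal. The automated annotation does not call the 3XHA tag as a separate feature, but the space between the T7 promoter and the annotated Zmat3 coding region is consistent with the N-terminal tag described in the catalogue entry. Several short fragment hits, such as an HIV-1 LTR piece and ble and lacI fragments, look like annotation artefacts or backbone remnants rather than functional elements.

The associated publication identifies Zmat3 as a splicing regulator in the p53 tumour suppression programme. The construct allows expression and HA-based detection or immunoprecipitation of the R99Q mutant, presumably for comparison with wild-type protein, although the record does not state the functional consequence of the mutation.
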