Addgene plasmid #167344: pcDNA3.1-3XHA-Zmat3R99Q
Purpose: Expresses HA-tagged R99Q mutant Zmat3
Depositing lab: Laura Attardi. Depositing organization: Stanford University. Publication: Zmat3 Is a Key Splicing Regulator in the p53 Tumor Suppression Program. Bieging-Rolett KT, Kaiser AM, Morgens DW, Boutelle AM, Seoane JA, Van Nostrand EL, Zhu C, Houlihan SL, Mello SS, Yee BA, McClendon J, Pierce SE, Winters IP, Wang M, Connolly AJ, Lowe SW, Curtis C, Yeo GW, Winslow MM, Bassik MC, Attardi LD. Mol Cell. 2020 Nov 5;80(3):452-469.e9. doi: 10.1016/j.molcel.2020.10.022. PubMed 33157015.
Backbone
  Vector backbone: pcDNA3.1
  Backbone size w/o insert (bp): 5428
  Vector type: Mammalian Expression
Growth in bacteria
  Bacterial resistance: Ampicillin, 100 μg/mL
  Growth temperature: 37°C
  Growth strain: DH5alpha
  Copy number: High Copy
Gene/Insert
  Gene/Insert name: Zinc finger matrin-type 3 (alt name: Zmat3, Wig1, PAG608)
  Species: M. musculus (mouse)
  Insert size (bp): 900
  Mutation: changed arginine 99 to glutamine
  Entrez Gene: Zmat3 (a.k.a. Wig, Wig1)
  Promoter: CMV
  Tag / fusion protein: 3HA (N terminal on insert)
  Cloning method: Restriction Enzyme; 5′ cloning site Asc1 (not destroyed); 3′ cloning site Pac1 (not destroyed)
  Sequencing primers: 5′ TAATACGACTCACTATAGGG; 3′ TAGAAGGCACAGTCGAGG
Terms and licenses: Academic/Nonprofit Terms; Industry Terms: Not Available to Industry
How to cite: pcDNA3.1-3XHA-Zmat3R99Q was a gift from Laura Attardi (Addgene plasmid # 167344 ; http://n2t.net/addgene:167344 ; RRID:Addgene_167344)
