>Addgene plasmid #167344 | pcDNA3.1-3XHA-Zmat3R99Q | depositor partial sequence | sequence record 325168 | Zmat3 insert from T7 primer (TAATACGACTCACTATAGGG)
CGGATCCACTAGTCCAGTGTGGTGGAATTCTGCAGATAAACGCCACCATGGGGCAACAAGGATACCCGTA
TGATGTTCCGGATTACGCTGGCTACCCATACGACGTCCCAGACTACGCTGGCTACCCATACGACGTCCCA
GACTACGCTCAAGGAGTGCGGCCGCGGGGGCGCGCCATTCTTTTGCAGCAGGTCTGGCTTCCTTTACCTA
ATCGGCCTTCAACCTCTCCTCCTATGTCAGTGGCTGCCAGGTCCACAAGGACCTTGCAGCTCCCGCCACA
GAAGGCTTTTGGGCAGGAAGCATCCTTGCCTCTGGCAGGGGAAGAGGATTTAGCTAAGAGAGGGGAGCCA
GACTCTGCCCTGGAGGAGCTGTGTAAGCCCCTCTTCTGCAAACTCTGCAATGTCACCTTGAACTCCGCTC
AGCAAGCCCAGGCACACTATCAGGGTAAAAACCATGGCAAGAAACTACAAAATTATTACGCAGCTAACAG
CTGTCCTCCTCCAGCCAGGGTGAGCAGCGTGGTGGCAGAGCCTGTAGCCACACCCCTCGTTCCTGTCCCT
CCGCAGGTGGGCTCCTGCAAGCCAGGGGGCAGGGTGATCCTGGCTACAGAGAATGACTACTGTAAGCTGT
GCGATGCCTCCTTCAGCTCCCCTGCCGTGGCACAGGCGCACTACCAGGGGAAGAACCATGCCAAGAGACT
CCGTCTGGCCGAAGCTCAGAGTCACTCATTCTCGGAC
